Addgene plasmid #159597: pKP515
Purpose: Express E.coli FepA protein
Depositing lab: Kathleen Postle. Depositing organization: Washington State University. Publication: FepA with globular domain deletions lacks activity. Vakharia HL, Postle K. J Bacteriol. 2002 Oct;184(19):5508-12. doi: 10.1128/jb.184.19.5508-5512.2002. PubMed 12218040.
Backbone
  Vector backbone: pBAD24
  Vector type: Bacterial Expression
Growth in bacteria
  Bacterial resistance: Ampicillin, 100 μg/mL
  Growth temperature: 37°C
  Growth strain: KP1394
  Growth instructions: KP1394 is W3110 fepA::kan, recA::cat. Plasmids can also be maintained in DH5alpha.
  Copy number: High Copy
Gene/Insert
  Gene/Insert name: fepA
  Species: Escherichia coli
  Mutation: none
  Cloning method: Restriction Enzyme; 5′ cloning site unknown (unknown if destroyed); 3′ cloning site unknown (unknown if destroyed)
  Sequencing primers: 5′ unknown
Terms and licenses: Academic/Nonprofit Terms; Industry Terms: Not Available to Industry
How to cite: pKP515 was a gift from Kathleen Postle (Addgene plasmid # 159597 ; http://n2t.net/addgene:159597 ; RRID:Addgene_159597)
