[The description below was written by a language model from this plasmid's Addgene catalogue record and pLannotate feature annotations shown in this document.]
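Description:
pKP515 is a bacterial expression plasmid built on the pBAD24 backbone that places the wild-type Escherichia coli fepA gene under arabinose-inducible control. The sequenced construct is 6,784 nt. It replicates from a high-copy ColE1/pMB1-type origin and is selected with ampicillin through the bla (β-lactamase) gene and its own promoter. An M13 phage origin is also present, which in principle allows single-stranded DNA production with helper phage. Short remnants of pBR322 ancestry are annotated as well (fragments of bom, rop, the tetracycline resistance gene and its promoter), but these are partial and not expected to be functional.

The expression cassette follows the standard pBAD arrangement. The araC regulator is encoded on the opposite strand and transcribed divergently from the araBAD promoter, so downstream transcription is kept low without L-arabinose and can be adjusted by inducer concentration. The fepA coding sequence lies immediately downstream of the promoter, with no mutations and no tags annotated. It is followed by a fragment of the pUC-type multiple cloning site, a 5S rRNA segment and the rrnB T1 and T2 terminators. The restriction sites used for cloning are not recorded.

FepA is the outer-membrane receptor that binds ferric enterobactin in the first step of siderophore-mediated iron uptake, and it also serves as the receptor for colicins B and D. The plasmid is listed with a fepA::kan, recA::cat host strain, consistent with use in complementing a fepA-null background. The associated study examined FepA variants with globular domain deletions, so this plasmid likely supplied the full-length protein for comparison, although the record does not say so explicitly.
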