Features (pLannotate 1.2.2; 15 found; start..end, strand, type, name):
     96..974     -  CDS            araC: L-arabinose regulatory protein; araC
   1001..1285    +  promoter       araBAD promoter: araBAD; promoter of the L-arabinose operon of E. coli; the araC regulatory gene is transcribed in the opposite direction (Guzman et al., 1995)
   1320..3557    +  CDS            fepA: FEPA_ECOLI - Also known as fep, feuB. Experimental evidence at protein level: Swiss-Prot protein existence level 1. This protein is involved in the initial step of iron uptake by binding ferrienterobactin (Fe-ENT), an iron chelatin siderophore that allows E.coli to extract iron from the environment. FepA also acts as a receptor for colicins B and D. From Escherichia coli (strain K12).
   3565..3609    +  misc_feature   MCS (fragment): pUC18/19 multiple cloning site
   3693..3808    +  ncRNA          5S rRNA: Accession: RF00001 - 5S ribosomal RNA
   3812..3898    +  terminator     rrnB T1 terminator: Escherichia coli rrnB; transcription terminator T1 from the E. coli rrnB gene
   3990..4017    +  terminator     rrnB T2 terminator: transcription terminator T2 from the E. coli rrnB gene
   4036..4127    +  promoter       AmpR promoter: bla
   4128..4988    +  CDS            AmpR: β-lactamase; bla; confers resistance to ampicillin, carbenicillin, and related antibiotics
   5030..5410    +  rep_origin     M13 ori (sequence partly withheld): M13 bacteriophage origin of replication; arrow indicates direction of (+) strand synthesis
   5596..6184    +  rep_origin     ori: high-copy-number ColE1/pMB1/pBR322/pUC origin of replication
   6370..6421    -  misc_feature   bom (fragment): basis of mobility region from pBR322
   6537..6576    -  CDS            rop (fragment): Rop protein, which maintains plasmids at low copy number; rop
   6577..6762    -  CDS            TcR (fragment): tetracycline efflux protein; tet; confers resistance to tetracycline
   6772..6       +  promoter       tet promoter (fragment) (across the origin): E. coli promoter for tetracycline efflux protein gene
>Addgene plasmid #159597 | pKP515 | addgene full sequence | sequence record 313262 | Addgene NGS Result
ATCGATGCATAATGTGCCTGTCAAATGGACGAAGCAGGGATTCTGCAAACCCTATGCTACTCCGTCAAGC
CGTCAATTGTCTGATTCGTTACCAATTATGACAACTTGACGGCTACATCATTCACTTTTTCTTCACAACC
GGCACGGAACTCGCTCGGGCTGGCCCCGGTGCATTTTTTAAATACCCGCGAGAAATAGAGTTGATCGTCA
AAACCAACATTGCGACCGACGGTGGCGATAGGCATCCGGGTGGTGCTCAAAAGCAGCTTCGCCTGGCTGA
TACGTTGGTCCTCGCGCCAGCTTAAGACGCTAATCCCTAACTGCTGGCGGAAAAGATGTGACAGACGCGA
CGGCGACAAGCAAACATGCTGTGCGACGCTGGCGATATCAAAATTGCTGTCTGCCAGGTGATCGCTGATG
TACTGACAAGCCTCGCGTACCCGATTATCCATCGGTGGATGGAGCGACTCGTTAATCGCTTCCATGCGCC
GCAGTAACAATTGCTCAAGCAGATTTATCGCCAGCAGCTCCGAATAGCGCCCTTCCCCTTGCCCGGCGTT
AATGATTTGCCCAAACAGGTCGCTGAAATGCGGCTGGTGCGCTTCATCCGGGCGAAAGAACCCCGTATTG
GCAAATATTGACGGCCAGTTAAGCCATTCATGCCAGTAGGCGCGCGGACGAAAGTAAACCCACTGGTGAT
ACCATTCGCGAGCCTCCGGATGACGACCGTAGTGATGAATCTCTCCTGGCGGGAACAGCAAAATATCACC
CGGTCGGCAAACAAATTCTCGTCCCTGATTTTTCACCACCCCCTGACCGCGAATGGTGAGATTGAGAATA
TAACCTTTCATTCCCAGCGGTCGGTCGATAAAAAAATCGAGATAACCGTTGGCCTCAATCGGCGTTAAAC
CCGCCACCAGATGGGCATTAAACGAGTATCCCGGCAGCAGGGGATCATTTTGCGCTTCAGCCATACTTTT
CATACTCCCGCCATTCAGAGAAGAAACCAATTGTCCATATTGCATCAGACATTGCCGTCACTGCGTCTTT
TACTGGCTCTTCTCGCTAACCAAACCGGTAACCCCGCTTATTAAAAGCATTCTGTAACAAAGCGGGACCA
AAGCCATGACAAAAACGCGTAACAAAAGTGTCTATAATCACGGCAGAAAAGTCCACATTGATTATTTGCA
CGGCGTCACACTTTGCTATGCCATAGCATTTTTATCCATAAGATTAGCGGATCCTACCTGACGCTTTTTA
TCGCAACTCTCTACTGTTTCTCCATACCCGTTTTTTTGGGCTAGCAGGAGGAATTCACCATGAACAAGAA
GATTCATTCCCTGGCCTTGTTGGTCAATCTGGGGATTTATGGGGTAGCGCAGGCACAAGAGCCGACCGAT
ACTCCTGTTTCACATGACGATACTATTGTCGTTACCGCCGCCGAGCAGAACTTACAGGCGCCTGGCGTTT
CGACCATCACCGCAGATGAAATCCGCAAAAACCCGGTTGCCCGCGATGTGTCGAAGATCATCCGTACCAT
GCCAGGCGTTAACCTGACCGGTAACTCCACCAGTGGTCAGCGTGGGAATAACCGACAGATTGATATTCGC
GGTATGGGTCCGGAAAACACGCTGATTTTGATTGACGGCAAGCCGGTAAGCAGCCGTAACTCGGTGCGTC
AGGGCTGGCGTGGCGAGCGCGATACCCGTGGTGATACTTCCTGGGTGCCACCTGAAATGATTGAACGTAT
TGAAGTTCTGCGTGGTCCGGCAGCTGCGCGTTATGGCAACGGCGCGGCGGGCGGCGTGGTTAACATCATT
ACCAAAAAAGGCAGCGGCGAGTGGCACGGCTCCTGGGACGCATATTTCAATGCGCCAGAACATAAAGAGG
AAGGTGCCACCAAACGCACTAACTTTAGCCTGACCGGTCCGCTGGGCGACGAATTCAGCTTCCGTTTGTA
TGGCAACCTCGACAAAACCCAGGCTGACGCGTGGGATATCAACCAGGGCCATCAGTCCGCGCGTGCCGGA
ACGTATGCCACGACGTTACCAGCCGGGCGCGAAGGGGTAATCAACAAAGATATTAATGGCGTGGTGCGCT
GGGATTTCGCGCCATTGCAATCGCTGGAACTGGAAGCAGGTTACAGCCGCCAGGGTAACCTGTATGCGGG
CGACACCCAGAATACCAACTCCGATTCCTATACCCGCTCGAAATATGGCGATGAAACCAACCGTCTGTAT
CGCCAGAACTACGCGCTGACCTGGAACGGTGGCTGGGATAACGGCGTGACCACCAGCAACTGGGTGCAGT
ACGAACACACCCGTAACTCGCGTATTCCGGAAGGTCTGGCGGGCGGTACCGAAGGGAAATTTAACGAAAA
AGCGACACAGGATTTCGTCGATATCGATCTTGATGACGTGATGCTGCACAGCGAAGTTAACCTGCCGATT
GATTTCCTCGTTAACCAGACGCTGACGCTGGGTACGGAGTGGAATCAGCAACGGATGAAGGACTTAAGTT
CCAACACCCAGGCACTGACCGGAACGAATACCGGTGGCGCTATTGATGGCGTGAGTACCACCGACCGTAG
CCCGTATTCAAAAGCAGAAATTTTCTCGCTGTTTGCCGAAAACAACATGGAGCTGACTGACAGCACCATC
GTAACGCCGGGGCTGCGTTTCGATCATCACAGTATTGTCGGCAATAACTGGAGCCCGGCGCTGAACATAT
CGCAAGGTTTAGGCGATGACTTCACGCTGAAAATGGGCATCGCCCGTGCTTATAAAGCGCCGAGCCTGTA
CCAGACTAACCCGAACTACATTCTCTACAGTAAAGGTCAGGGTTGCTATGCCAGCGCGGGCGGCTGCTAT
CTGCAAGGTAACGATGACCTGAAAGCAGAAACCAGCATCAACAAAGAGATTGGTCTGGAGTTCAAACGCG
ACGGGTGGCTGGCGGGCGTCACCTGGTTCCGTAACGATTATCGCAATAAGATTGAAGCGGGCTATGTGGC
TGTAGGGCAAAACGCAGTCGGCACCGATCTCTATCAGTGGGATAACGTGCCGAAAGCGGTGGTTGAAGGT
CTGGAAGGATCGTTAAACGTACCGGTTAGCGAAACGGTGATGTGGACCAATAACATCACTTATATGCTGA
AGAGTGAAAACAAAACCACGGGCGACCGTTTGTCGATCATCCCGGAGTATACGTTGAACTCAACGCTGAG
CTGGCAGGCACGGGAAGATTTGTCGATGCAAACGACCTTCACCTGGTACGGCAAGCAGCAGCCGAAGAAG
TACAACTATAAAGGTCAGCCAGCGGTTGGACCGGAAACCAAAGAAATTAGTCCTTACAGCATTGTTGGCC
TGAGCGCGACCTGGGATGTGACGAAGAATGTCAGTCTGACCGGCGGCGTGGACAATCTGTTCGACAAACG
TTTGTGGCGTGCGGGTAATGCCCAGACCACGGGCGATTTGGCAGGGGCCAACTATATCGCCGGTGCCGGG
GCGTATACCTATAACGAGCCGGGACGTACGTGGTATATGAGCGTAAACACCCACTTCTGATCATGGTACC
CGGGGATCCTCTAGAGTCGACCTGCAGGCATGCAAGCTTGGCTGTTTTGGCGGATGAGAGAAGATTTTCA
GCCTGATACAGATTAAATCAGAACGCAGAAGCGGTCTGATAAAACAGAATTTGCCTGGCGGCAGTAGCGC
GGTGGTCCCACCTGACCCCATGCCGAACTCAGAAGTGAAACGCCGTAGCGCCGATGGTAGTGTGGGGTCT
CCCCATGCGAGAGTAGGGAACTGCCAGGCATCAAATAAAACGAAAGGCTCAGTCGAAAGACTGGGCCTTT
CGTTTTATCTGTTGTTTGTCGGTGAACGCTCTCCTGAGTAGGACAAATCCGCCGGGAGCGGATTTGAACG
TTGCGAAGCAACGGCCCGGAGGGTGGCGGGCAGGACGCCCGCCATAAACTGCCAGGCATCAAATTAAGCA
GAAGGCCATCCTGACGGATGGCCTTTTTGCGTTTCTACAAACTCTTTTGTTTATTTTTCTAAATACATTC
AAATATGTATCCGCTCATGAGACAATAACCCTGATAAATGCTTCAATAATATTGAAAAAGGAAGAGTATG
AGTATTCAACATTTCCGTGTCGCCCTTATTCCCTTTTTTGCGGCATTTTGCCTTCCTGTTTTTGCTCACC
CAGAAACGCTGGTGAAAGTAAAAGATGCTGAAGATCAGTTGGGTGCACGAGTGGGTTACATCGAACTGGA
TCTCAACAGCGGTAAGATCCTTGAGAGTTTTCGCCCCGAAGAACGTTTTCCAATGATGAGCACTTTTAAA
GTTCTGCTATGTGGCGCGGTATTATCCCGTGTTGACGCCGGGCAAGAGCAACTCGGTCGCCGCATACACT
ATTCTCAGAATGACTTGGTTGAGTACTCACCAGTCACAGAAAAGCATCTTACGGATGGCATGACAGTAAG
AGAATTATGCAGTGCTGCCATAACCATGAGTGATAACACTGCGGCCAACTTACTTCTGACAACGATCGGA
GGACCGAAGGAGCTAACCGCTTTTTTGCACAACATGGGGGATCATGTAACTCGCCTTGATCGTTGGGAAC
CGGAGCTGAATGAAGCCATACCAAACGACGAGCGTGACACCACGATGCCTGTAGCAATGGCAACAACGTT
GCGCAAACTATTAACTGGCGAACTACTTACTCTAGCTTCCCGGCAACAATTAATAGACTGGATGGAGGCG
GATAAAGTTGCAGGACCACTTCTGCGCTCGGCCCTTCCGGCTGGCTGGTTTATTGCTGATAAATCTGGAG
CCGGTGAGCGTGGGTCTCGCGGTATCATTGCAGCACTGGGGCCAGATGGTAAGCCCTCCCGTATCGTAGT
TATCTACACGACGGGGAGTCAGGCAACTATGGATGAACGAAATAGACAGATCGCTGAGATAGGTGCCTCA
CTGATTAAGCATTGGTAACTGTCAGACCAAGTTTACTCATATATACTTTAGATTGATT
[125 nt withheld, positions 5029-5153]
C
[141 nt withheld, positions 5155-5295]
CCTTTGACGTTGGAGTCCACGTTCTTT
[37 nt withheld, positions 5323-5359]
ACCCTATCTCGGGCTATTCTTTTGATTTATAAGGGATTTTGCCGATTTCGGCCTATTGGTTAAAAAATGA
GCTGATTTAACAAAAATTTAACGCGAATTTTAACAAAATATTAACGTTTACAATTTAAAAGGATCTAGGT
GAAGATCCTTTTTGATAATCTCATGACCAAAATCCCTTAACGTGAGTTTTCGTTCCACTGAGCGTCAGAC
CCCGTAGAAAAGATCAAAGGATCTTCTTGAGATCCTTTTTTTCTGCGCGTAATCTGCTGCTTGCAAACAA
AAAAACCACCGCTACCAGCGGTGGTTTGTTTGCCGGATCAAGAGCTACCAACTCTTTTTCCGAAGGTAAC
TGGCTTCAGCAGAGCGCAGATACCAAATACTGTCCTTCTAGTGTAGCCGTAGTTAGGCCACCACTTCAAG
AACTCTGTAGCACCGCCTACATACCTCGCTCTGCTAATCCTGTTACCAGTGGCTGCTGCCAGTGGCGATA
AGTCGTGTCTTACCGGGTTGGACTCAAGACGATAGTTACCGGATAAGGCGCAGCGGTCGGGCTGAACGGG
GGGTTCGTGCACACAGCCCAGCTTGGAGCGAACGACCTACACCGAACTGAGATACCTACAGCGTGAGCTA
TGAGAAAGCGCCACGCTTCCCGAAGGGAGAAAGGCGGACAGGTATCCGGTAAGCGGCAGGGTCGGAACAG
GAGAGCGCACGAGGGAGCTTCCAGGGGGAAACGCCTGGTATCTTTATAGTCCTGTCGGGTTTCGCCACCT
CTGACTTGAGCGTCGATTTTTGTGATGCTCGTCAGGGGGGCGGAGCCTATGGAAAAACGCCAGCAACGCG
GCCTTTTTACGGTTCCTGGCCTTTTGCTGGCCTTTTGCTCACATGTTCTTTCCTGCGTTATCCCCTGATT
CTGTGGATAACCGTATTACCGCCTTTGAGTGAGCTGATACCGCTCGCCGCAGCCGAACGACCGAGCGCAG
CGAGTCAGTGAGCGAGGAAGCGGAAGAGCGCCTGATGCGGTATTTTCTCCTTACGCATCTGTGCGGTATT
TCACACCGCATAGGGTCATGGCTGCGCCCCGACACCCGCCAACACCCGCTGACGCGCCCTGACGGGCTTG
TCTGCTCCCGGCATCCGCTTACAGACAAGCTGTGACCGTCTCCGGGAGCTGCATGTGTCAGAGGTTTTCA
CCGTCATCACCGAAACGCGCGAGGCAGAAGGAGATGGCGCCCAACAGTCCCCCGGCCACGGGGCCTGCCA
CCATACCCACGCCGAAACAAGCGCTCATGAGCCCGAAGTGGCGAGCCCGATCTTCCCCATCGGTGATGTC
GGCGATATAGGCGCCAGCAACCGCACCTGTGGCGCCGGTGATGCCGGCCACGATGCGTCCGGCGTAGAGG
ATCTGCTCATGTTTGACAGCTTATC
